Addgene plasmid #91478: pHH0103_UBASH3A-1/1
Purpose: Protein expression and purification of human SH3 domain construct UBASH3A-1/1
Depositing lab: Sachdev Sidhu. Depositing organization: University of Toronto. Publication: Comprehensive Analysis of the Human SH3 Domain Family Reveals a Wide Variety of Non-canonical Specificities. Teyra J, Huang H, Jain S, Guan X, Dong A, Liu Y, Tempel W, Min J, Tong Y, Kim PM, Bader GD, Sidhu SS. Structure. 2017 Oct 3;25(10):1598-1610.e3. doi: 10.1016/j.str.2017.07.017. Epub 2017 Sep 7. PubMed 28890361.
Backbone
  Vector backbone: pHH0103
  Vector type: Bacterial Expression
Growth in bacteria
  Bacterial resistance: Ampicillin, 100 μg/mL
  Growth temperature: 37°C
  Growth strain: DH5alpha
  Copy number: Low Copy
Gene/Insert
  Gene/Insert name: UBASH3A-1/1
  Species: H. sapiens (human)
  Insert size (bp): 239
  Entrez Gene: UBASH3A (a.k.a. TULA, CLIP4, STS-2)
  Cloning method: Restriction Enzyme; 5′ cloning site Sfi1 (unknown if destroyed); 3′ cloning site Not1 (unknown if destroyed)
Terms and licenses: Academic/Nonprofit Terms; Industry Terms: Not Available to Industry
How to cite: pHH0103_UBASH3A-1/1 was a gift from Sachdev Sidhu (Addgene plasmid # 91478 ; http://n2t.net/addgene:91478 ; RRID:Addgene_91478)
