[The description below was written by a language model from this plasmid's Addgene catalogue record and pLannotate feature annotations shown in this document.]
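Description:
pHH0103_UBASH3A-1/1 is a 6.9 kb bacterial expression plasmid built on the pHH0103 backbone for producing and purifying the SH3 domain of human UBASH3A (also called TULA, CLIP4 or STS-2). It is maintained in E. coli under ampicillin selection through the TEM beta-lactamase gene (bla) and its own promoter. It replicates from a ColE1/pBR322-type origin accompanied by the bom region. The catalogue lists it as low copy. The rop gene appears only as two fragments separated by an inserted f1 phage origin, which in principle allows single-stranded DNA production with helper phage.

The expression cassette is driven by the strong hybrid tac promoter followed by a lac operator. The plasmid carries its own lacI gene under the up-mutated lacIq promoter, so transcription is kept repressed until relieved by IPTG or lactose. The encoded product begins with a 6xHis tag followed by Schistosoma japonicum glutathione S-transferase, and the UBASH3A fragment lies downstream. The catalogue gives the insert as 239 bp cloned between SfiI and NotI sites, of which 186 bp is annotated as UBASH3A coding sequence. This gives two affinity handles, nickel and glutathione, for purification. A bacteriophage fd terminator follows the insert.

Beyond the terminator lie fragments of M13 gene III, together with tetracycline-resistance and tet promoter remnants. These suggest a phagemid or pBR322-related ancestry and are not expected to be part of the expressed fusion, though the record does not explain them. The construct belongs to a collection used for a family-wide analysis of human SH3 domain binding specificities; the "1/1" in the name probably marks this as the protein's only SH3 domain.
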