Features (pLannotate 1.2.2; 21 found; start..end, strand, type, name):
     53..130     +  promoter       lacIq promoter: lacI (mutant); In the lacIq allele, a single base change in the promoter boosts expression of the lacI gene about 10-fold.
    131..1213    +  CDS            lacI: lac repressor; lacI; The lac repressor binds to the lac operator to inhibit transcription in E. coli. This inhibition can be relieved by adding lactose or isopropyl-β-D-thiogalactopyranoside (IPTG).
   1226..1247    +  protein_bind   CAP binding site: CAP binding activates transcription in the presence of cAMP. E. coli catabolite activator protein
   1266..1283    +  promoter       tet promoter (fragment): E. coli promoter for tetracycline efflux protein gene
   1456..1484    +  promoter       tac promoter: strong E. coli promoter; hybrid between the trp and lac UV5 promoters
   1492..1508    +  protein_bind   lac operator: The lac repressor binds to the lac operator to inhibit transcription in E. coli. This inhibition can be relieved by adding lactose or isopropyl-β-D-thiogalactopyranoside (IPTG). lac repressor encoded by lacI
   1593..1610    +  CDS            6xHis: 6xHis affinity tag
   1626..2279    +  CDS            GST26_SCHJA: Experimental evidence at protein level: Swiss-Prot protein existence level 1. GST isoenzymes appear to play a central role in the parasite detoxification system. Other functions are also suspected including a role in increasing the solubility of haematin in the parasite gut. From Schistosoma japonicum (Blood fluke).
   2379..2564    +  CDS            UBASH3A (fragment): UBS3A_HUMAN - Also known as STS2. Experimental evidence at protein level: Swiss-Prot protein existence level 1. Interferes with CBL-mediated down-regulation and degradation of receptor-type tyrosine kinases. Promotes accumulation of activated target receptors, such as T-cell receptors, EGFR and PDGFRB, on the cell surface. Exhibits negligigle protein tyrosine phosphatase activity at neutral pH. May act as a dominant-negative regulator of UBASH3B- dependent dephosphorylation. May inhibit dynamin-dependent endocytic pathways by functionally sequestering dynamin via its SH3 domain. From Homo sapi
   2580..2627    +  terminator     fd terminator (sequence withheld): central terminator from bacteriophage fd (Otsuka and Kunisawa, 1982)
   2632..2844    +  CDS            M13 gene III (fragment) (sequence partly withheld): pIII; III; minor coat protein
   2859..3329    +  CDS            M13 gene III (fragment) (sequence partly withheld): pIII; III; minor coat protein
   3351..3421    +  CDS            TcR (fragment): tetracycline efflux protein; tet; confers resistance to tetracycline
   3663..4043    -  CDS            YPB1_ECOLX: Protein predicted: Swiss-Prot protein existence level 4. From Escherichia coli.
   4060..4211    +  CDS            rop (fragment): Rop protein, which maintains plasmids at low copy number; rop
   4247..4675    -  rep_origin     f1 ori (sequence partly withheld): f1 bacteriophage origin of replication; arrow indicates direction of (+) strand synthesis
   4684..4723    +  CDS            rop (fragment): Rop protein, which maintains plasmids at low copy number; rop
   4825..4965    +  misc_feature   bom: basis of mobility region from pBR322
   5151..5738    -  rep_origin     ori: high-copy-number ColE1/pMB1/pBR322/pUC origin of replication
   5912..6769    -  CDS            bla: BLAT_ECOLX - Experimental evidence at protein level: Swiss-Prot protein existence level 1. TEM-type are the most prevalent beta-lactamases in enterobacteria; they hydrolyze the beta-lactam bond in susceptible beta-lactam antibiotics, thus conferring resistance to penicillins and cephalosporins. TEM-3 and TEM-4 are capable of hydrolyzing cefotaxime and ceftazidime. TEM-5 is capable of hydrolyzing ceftazidime. TEM-6 is capable of hydrolyzing ceftazidime and aztreonam. TEM-8/CAZ-2, TEM- 16/CAZ-7 and TEM-24/CAZ-6 are markedly active against ceftazidime. IRT- 4 shows resistance to beta-lactamase in
   6770..6874    -  promoter       AmpR promoter: bla
>Addgene plasmid #91478 | pHH0103_UBASH3A-1/1 | addgene full sequence | sequence record 192365 | Addgene NGS Result
TAACCTATAAAAATAGGCGTATCACGAGGCCCTTTCGTCTTCAAGAATTCCCGACACCATCGAATGGTGC
AAAACCTTTCGCGGTATGGCATGATAGCGCCCGGAAGAGAGTCAATTCAGGGTGGTGAATGTGAAACCAG
TAACGTTATACGATGTCGCAGAGTATGCCGGTGTCTCTTATCAGACCGTTTCCCGCGTGGTGAACCAGGC
CAGCCACGTTTCTGCGAAAACGCGGGAAAAAGTGGAAGCGGCGATGGCGGAGCTGAATTACATTCCCAAC
CGCGTGGCACAACAACTGGCGGGCAAACAGTCGTTGCTGATTGGCGTTGCCACCTCCAGTCTGGCCCTGC
ACGCGCCGTCGCAAATTGTCGCGGCGATTAAATCTCGCGCCGATCAACTGGGTGCCAGCGTGGTGGTGTC
GATGGTAGAACGAAGCGGCGTCGAAGCCTGTAAAGCGGCGGTGCACAATCTTCTCGCGCAACGCGTCAGT
GGGCTGATCATTAACTATCCGCTGGATGACCAGGATGCCATTGCTGTGGAAGCTGCCTGCACTAATGTTC
CGGCGTTATTTCTTGATGTCTCTGACCAGACACCCATCAACAGTATTATTTTCTCCCATGAAGACGGTAC
GCGACTGGGCGTGGAGCATCTGGTCGCATTGGGTCACCAGCAAATCGCGCTGTTAGCGGGCCCATTAAGT
TCTGTCTCGGCGCGTCTGCGTCTGGCTGGCTGGCATAAATATCTCACTCGCAATCAAATTCAGCCGATAG
CGGAACGGGAAGGCGACTGGAGTGCCATGTCCGGTTTTCAACAAACCATGCAAATGCTGAATGAGGGCAT
CGTTCCCACTGCGATGCTGGTTGCCAACGATCAGATGGCGCTGGGCGCAATGCGCGCCATTACCGAGTCC
GGGCTGCGCGTTGGTGCGGATATCTCGGTAGTGGGATACGACGATACCGAAGACAGCTCATGTTATATCC
CGCCGTTAACCACCATCAAACAGGATTTTCGCCTGCTGGGGCAAACCAGCGTGGACCGCTTGCTGCAACT
CTCTCAGGGCCAGGCGGTGAAGGGCAATCAGCTGTTGCCCGTCTCACTGGTGAAAAGAAAAACCACCCTG
GCGCCCAATACGCAAACCGCCTCTCCCCGCGCGTTGGCCGATTCATTAATGCAGCTGGCACGACAGGTTT
CCCGACTGGAAAGCGGGCAGTGAGCGCAACGCAATTAATGTAAGTTAGCTCACTCATTAGGCACAATTCT
CATGTTTGACAGCTTATCATCGACTGCACGGTGCACCAATGCTTCTGGCGTCAGGCAGCCATCGGAAGCT
GTGGTATGGCTGTGCAGGTCGTAAATCACTGCATAATTCGTGTCGCTCAAGGCGCACTCCCGTTCTGGAT
AATGTTTTTTGCGCCGACATCATAACGGTTCTGGCAAATATTCTGAAATGAGCTGTTGACAATTAATCAT
CGGCTCGTATAATGTGTGGAATTGTGAGCGGATAACAATTTCACACAGGAAACAGCCAGTCCGTTTAGGT
GTTTTCACGAGCACTTCACCAACAAGGACCATAGATTATGAAAATCGAAGAACACCATCACCATCACCAT
TCCAGCGGTAAGCTTATGTCCCCTATACTAGGTTATTGGAAAATTAAGGGCCTTGTGCAACCCACTCGAC
TTCTTTTGGAATATCTTGAAGAAAAATATGAAGAGCATTTGTATGAGCGCGATGAAGGTGATAAATGGCG
AAACAAAAAGTTTGAATTGGGTTTGGAGTTTCCCAATCTTCCTTATTATATTGATGGTGATGTTAAATTA
ACACAGTCTATGGCCATCATACGTTATATAGCTGACAAGCACAACATGTTGGGTGGTTGTCCAAAAGAGC
GTGCAGAGATTTCAATGCTTGAAGGAGCGGTTTTGGATATTAGATACGGTGTTTCGAGAATTGCATATAG
TAAAGACTTTGAAACTCTCAAAGTTGATTTTCTTAGCAAGCTACCTGAAATGCTGAAAATGTTCGAAGAT
CGTTTATGTCATAAAACATATTTAAATGGTGATCATGTAACCCATCCTGACTTCATGTTGTATGACGCTC
TTGATGTTGTTTTATACATGGACCCAATGTGCCTGGATGCGTTCCCAAAATTAGTTTGTTTTAAAAAACG
TATTGAAGCTATCCCACAAATTGATAAGTACTTGAAATCCAGCAAGTATATAGCATGGCCTTTGCAGGGC
TGGCAAGCCACGTTTGGTGGTGGCGACCATCCTCCAAAATCGGATCTGGAAGTTCTGTTCCAGGGGCCCC
TGTCCAGCGGTCTGGTTCCGCGTGGTTCCGGTACCGCGGCCCAGCCGGCCATGGCCCAGGGCGCGCTGCA
AACCCTGCGTGCCCTGTTTCAATACAAACCGCAGAACGTCGATGAACTGACCTTATCCCCCGGTGATTAC
ATTTTCGTTGATCCGACCCAACAAGATGAAGCATCCGAAGGTTGGGTTATCGGTATTTCCCAACGTACTG
GTTGTCGTGGTTTTCTGCCGGAAAACTATACCGATCGTGCATCTGCGGCCGCATA
[142 nt withheld, positions 2576-2717]
C
[98 nt withheld, positions 2719-2816]
AGTTTGTACTGGTGACGAAACTCAGTGTCTAGCTAGAGTGGC
[149 nt withheld, positions 2859-3007]
T
[41 nt withheld, positions 3009-3049]
T
[62 nt withheld, positions 3051-3112]
A
[35 nt withheld, positions 3114-3148]
CCTCCCTCAATCGGTTGAATGTCGCCCTTTTGTCTTTGGCGCTGGTAAACCATATGAA
[86 nt withheld, positions 3207-3292]
T
[54 nt withheld, positions 3294-3347]
CTAGCGCCGCCCTATACCTTGTCTGCCTCCCCGCGTTGCGTCGCGGTGCATGGAGCCGGGCCACCTCGAC
CTGAATGGAAGCCGGCGGCACCTCGCTAACGGATTCACCACTCCAAGAATTGGAGCCAATCAATTCTTGC
GGAGAACTGTGAATGCGCAAACCAACCCTTGGCAGAACATATCCATCGCGTCCGCCATCTCCAGCAGCCG
CACGCGGCGCATCTCGGGCAGCGTTGGGTCCTGGCCACGGGTGCGCATGATCGTGCTCCTGTCGTTGAGG
ACCCGGCTAGGCTGGCGGGGTTGCCTTACTGGTTAGCAGAATGAATCACCGATACGCGAGCGAACGTGAA
GCGACTGCTGCTGCAAAACGTCTGCGACCTGAGCAACAACATGAATGGTCTTCGGTTTCCGTGTTTCGTA
AAGTCTGGAAACGCGGAAGTCAGCGCCCTGCACCATTATGTTCCGGATCTGCATCGCAGGATGCTGCTGG
CTACCCTGTGGAACACCTACATCTGTATTAACGAAGCGCTGGCATTGACCCTGAGTGATTTTTCTCTGGT
CCCGCCGCATCCATACCGCCAGTTGTTTACCCTCACAACGTTCCAGTAACCGGGCATGTTCATCATCAGT
AACCCGTATCGTGAGCATCCTCTCTCGTTTCATCGGTATCATTACCCCCATGAACAGAAATCCCCCTTAC
ACGGAGGCATCAGTGACCAAACAGGAAAAAACCGCCCTTAACATGGCCCGCTTTATCAGAAGCCAGACAT
TAACGCTTCTGGAGAAACTCAACGAGCTGGACGCGGATGAACAGGCAGACATCTGTGAATCGCTTCACGA
CCACGCTGATGAGCTTTACCGCAGGATCCGCGAAATTGTAAGCGTTAATATTTTGTTAAAATTCGCGTTA
AATTTTTGTTAAATCAGCTCATTTTTTAACCAATAGGCCGAAATCGGCAAAATCCCTTATAAATCAAAAG
AATAGACCGAGATAGGGT
[37 nt withheld, positions 4346-4382]
AAAGAACGTGGACTCCAACGTCAAAGG
[49 nt withheld, positions 4410-4458]
T
[91 nt withheld, positions 4460-4550]
G
[124 nt withheld, positions 4552-4675]
CGCGGATCCTGCCTCGCGCGTTTCGGTGATGACGGTGAAAACCTCTGACACATGCAGCTCCCGGAGACGG
TCACAGCTTGTCTGTAAGCGGATGCCGGGAGCAGACAAGCCCGTCAGGGCGCGTCAGCGGGTGTTGGCGG
GTGTCGGGGCGCAGCCATGACCCAGTCACGTAGCGATAGCGGAGTGTATACTGGCTTAACTATGCGGCAT
CAGAGCAGATTGTACTGAGAGTGCACCATATGCGGTGTGAAATACCGCACAGATGCGTAAGGAGAAAATA
CCGCATCAGGCGCTCTTCCGCTTCCTCGCTCACTGACTCGCTGCGCTCGGTCGTTCGGCTGCGGCGAGCG
GTATCAGCTCACTCAAAGGCGGTAATACGGTTATCCACAGAATCAGGGGATAACGCAGGAAAGAACATGT
GAGCAAAAGGCCAGCAAAAGGCCAGGAACCGTAAAAAGGCCGCGTTGCTGGCGTTTTTCCATAGGCTCCG
CCCCCCTGACGAGCATCACAAAAATCGACGCTCAAGTCAGAGGTGGCGAAACCCGACAGGACTATAAAGA
TACCAGGGTTTCCCCCTGGAAGCTCCCTCGTGCGCTCTCCTGTTCCGACCCTGCCGCTTACCGGATACCT
GTCCGCCTTTCTCCCTTCGGGAAGCGTGGCGCTTTCTCATAGCTCACGCTGTAGGTATCTCAGTTCGGTG
TAGGTCGTTCGCTCCAAGCTGGGCTGTGTGCACGAACCCCCCGTTCAGCCCGACCGCTGCGCCTTATCCG
GTAACTATCGTCTTGAGTCCAACCCGGTAAGACACGACTTATCGCCACTGGCAGCAGCCACTGGTAACAG
GATTAGCAGAGCGAGGTATGTAGGCGGTGCTACAGAGTTCTTGAAGTGGTGGCCTAACTACGGCTACACT
AGAAGGACAGTATTTGGTATCTGCGCTCTGCTGAAGCCAGTTACCTTCGGAAAAAGAGTTGGTAGCTCTT
GATCCGGCAAACAAACCACCGCTGGTAGCGGTGGTTTTTTTGTTTGCAAGCAGCAGATTACGCGCAGAAA
AAAAGGATCTCAAGAAGATCCTTTGATCTTTTCTACGGGGTCTGACGCTCAGTGGAACGAAAACTCACGT
TAAGGGATTTTGGTCATGAGATTATCAAAAAGGATCTTCACCTAGATCCTTTTAAATTAAAAATGAAGTT
TTAAATCAATCTAAAGTATATATGAGTAAACTTGGTCTGACAGTTACCAATGCTTAATCAGTGAGGCACC
TATCTCAGCGATCTGTCTATTTCGTTCATCCATAGTTGCCTGACTCCCCGTCGTGTAGATAACTACGATA
CGGGAGGGCTTACCATCTGGCCCCAGTGCTGCAATGATACCGCGAGACCCACGCTCACCGGCTCCAGATT
TATCAGCAATAAACCAGCCAGCCGGAAGGGCCGAGCGCAGAAGTGGTCCTGCAACTTTATCCGCCTCCAT
CCAGTCTATTAATTGTTGCCGGGAAGCTAGAGTAAGTAGTTCGCCAGTTAATAGTTTGCGCAACGTTGTT
GCCATTGCTGCAGGCATCGTGGTGTCACGCTCGTCGTTTGGTATGGCTTCATTCAGCTCCGGTTCCCAAC
GATCAAGGCGAGTTACATGATCCCCCATATTGTGCAAAAAAGCGGTTAGCTCCTTCGGTCCTCCGATCGT
TGTCAGAAGTAAGTTGGCCGCAGTGTTATCACTCATGGTTATGGCAGCACTGCATAATTCTCTTACTGTC
ATGCCATCCGTAAGATGCTTTTCTGTGACTGGTGAGTACTCAACCAAGTCATTCTGAGAATAGTGTATGC
GGCGACCGAGTTGCTCTTGCCCGGCGTCAACACGGGATAATACCGCGCCACATAGCAGAACTTTAAAAGT
GCTCATCATTGGAAAACGTTCTTCGGGGCGAAAACTCTCAAGGATCTTACCGCTGTTGAGATCCAGTTCG
ATGTAACCCACTCGTGCACCCAACTGATCTTCAGCATCTTTTACTTTCACCAGCGTTTCTGGGTGAGCAA
AAACAGGAAGGCAAAATGCCGCAAAAAAGGGAATAAGGGCGACACGGAAATGTTGAATACTCATACTCTT
CCTTTTTCAATATTATTGAAGCATTTATCAGGGTTATTGTCTCATGAGCGGATACATATTTGAATGTATT
TAGAAAAATAAACAAATAGGGGTTCCGCGCACATTTCCCCGAAAAGTGCCACCTGACGTCTAAGAAACCA
TTATTATCATGACAT
