>Addgene plasmid #91478 | pHH0103_UBASH3A-1/1 | depositor partial sequence | sequence record 175966 | insert sequence
GGTACCGAATTCGGATCCGCGCGCTGCAAACCCTGCGTGCCCTGTTTCAATACAAACCGCAGAACGTCGA
TGAACTGACCTTATCCCCCGGTGATTACATTTTCGTTGATCCGACCCAACAAGATGAAGCATCCGAAGGT
TGGGTTATCGGTATTTCCCAACGTACTGGTTGTCGTGGTTTTCTGCCGGAAAACTATACCGATCGTGCAT
CTGCGGCCGCTAGCTAAGTCGACGAGCTC
